Addgene plasmid #18474: T4 Lysozyme A98V T152S
Depositing lab: Brian Matthews. Depositing organization: University of Oregon.
Backbone
  Vector backbone: pHS1403
  Backbone size w/o insert (bp): 5000
  Vector type: Bacterial Expression
Growth in bacteria
  Bacterial resistance: Ampicillin, 100 μg/mL
  Growth temperature: 37°C
  Growth strain: DH5alpha
  Copy number: High Copy
Gene/Insert
  Gene/Insert name: T4 Lysozyme (alt name: 204VS)
  Species: Bacteriophage T4
  Insert size (bp): 600
  Mutation: A98V T152S
  GenBank ID: NP_049736
  Entrez Gene: e (a.k.a. T4p123)
  Cloning method: Restriction Enzyme; 5′ cloning site BamHI (not destroyed); 3′ cloning site HindIII (not destroyed)
  Sequencing primers: 5′ na; 3′ GGCGTATCACGAGGCCC
Terms and licenses: Academic/Nonprofit Terms; Industry Terms: Not Available to Industry
Depositor comments: The BamHI site is 27 bp from the ATG and the HindIII site is 115 bp from the stop.
How to cite: T4 Lysozyme A98V T152S was a gift from Brian Matthews (Addgene plasmid # 18474 ; http://n2t.net/addgene:18474 ; RRID:Addgene_18474)
