[The description below was written by a language model from this plasmid's Addgene catalogue record.]
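Description:
T4 Lysozyme A98V T152S is a bacterial expression plasmid built on the pHS1403 backbone (about 5 kb without insert) that carries a double-mutant version of the bacteriophage T4 lysozyme gene (gene e). It is maintained as a high-copy plasmid in E. coli and selected with ampicillin. The record does not name the origin of replication or the promoter that drives expression, and no feature table is provided, so the regulatory elements of the backbone cannot be described from the available information.

The insert is roughly 600 bp and was cloned as a BamHI–HindIII fragment, with both restriction sites preserved. According to the depositor's notes, the BamHI site lies 27 bp from the start codon and the HindIII site 115 bp from the stop codon, so the fragment includes short flanking regions on either side of the coding sequence and can be excised or transferred intact. The encoded protein carries two substitutions: alanine 98 to valine and threonine 152 to serine; the alternative name 204VS is also recorded for this variant. No fusion tags or reporters are listed.

T4 lysozyme is a small phage-encoded enzyme that degrades the bacterial cell wall and is a classic model system for studying how amino-acid substitutions affect protein folding, stability and structure. The record does not state a specific purpose. A construct of this type is suited to producing the mutant protein in bacteria for biophysical or structural characterisation, for instance to compare the combined A98V and T152S changes with the wild-type enzyme or single-site variants.
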