>Addgene plasmid #18474 | T4 Lysozyme A98V T152S | addgene partial sequence | sequence record 24260 | 3primeUP
CTANGNAAAAGCCCGCTCATTAGGCGGGCTCAGATCTGCTCATGTTTGACAGCTTATCATCGATAAGCTT
CGGCAATAAATTCTTGATATGTTTTCATATGTTTCCTTTAAATATTTTAATTAGTAATTGTCTATTCAAG
TAATTGTGAATATACTATCACAATTCCAAGAGAAAGTAAACAGCTTTATAGATTTTTATACGCGTCCCAA
GTGCCAGTTCTAAACGATGTAATGACTCGTTTTGCGCGATTAGGTGTTTGATTATACCATCTACTTTTAG
CTAAGTTAACTGCTGCTTCATCCCAGCGTTTTTGTTGAAGCATACGTAAAGAGTTAGTAAATCCTGCCAC
ACCGGTTTCTCCCATTTGGAAAACCATATTAATCAATACACAGCGACGAACCGCATCAAGAGAATCATAA
ACCGGTTTTAATTTAGCATTTCTCAGAATTCCGCGAACAGCAGCATCAACATCCTGATTAAAGAGTTTTT
CAGCCTCATCTTTTGTAATTACACCATTGCAATTACGCCCAATAGCTTTATCTAATTCAGATTTAGCAGC
ATTAAGTGATGGACTTTTTGTAAGCAAATGACCGATGCCAATAGTGTAATAGCCTTCTGTGTCTTTATAG
ATTTTAAGTCTAAGACCTTCATCTATACGTAACATTTCAAATATATTCATAATACCTCCTAAGCATCGAT
GGATCCTGTTTCCTGTGTGAAATTGTTATCCGCTCACAATTCCACACATTATACGAGCCGATGATTAATT
GTCAACAGGGGGATGGGGAGTA
